Addgene plasmid #170395: pBEL2118
Purpose: Plasmid for genetic complementation of LetAB with ΔRing 3 LetB mutant
Depositing lab: Gira Bhabha & Damian Ekiert. Depositing organization: NYU Grossman School of Medicine. Publication: Role of Ring6 in the Function of the E. coli MCE Protein LetB. Vieni C, Coudray N, Isom GL, Bhabha G, Ekiert DC. J Mol Biol. 2022 Jan 22;434(7):167463. doi: 10.1016/j.jmb.2022.167463. PubMed 35077766.
Backbone
  Vector backbone: pET17b
  Backbone manufacturer: Novagen
  Backbone size w/o insert (bp): 3174
  Vector type: Bacterial Expression
Growth in bacteria
  Bacterial resistance: Ampicillin, 100 μg/mL
  Growth temperature: 37°C
  Growth strain: DH5alpha
  Copy number: High Copy
Gene/Insert
  Gene/Insert name: LetAB (alt name: yebST)
  Species: E. coli
  Mutation: LetA-LetB(Δ280-391)
  Entrez Gene: letB (a.k.a. b1834, ECK1833, yebT); letA (a.k.a. b1833, ECK1832, yebS)
Terms and licenses: Academic/Nonprofit Terms; Industry Terms: Not Available to Industry
How to cite: pBEL2118 was a gift from Gira Bhabha & Damian Ekiert (Addgene plasmid # 170395 ; http://n2t.net/addgene:170395 ; RRID:Addgene_170395)
