[The description below was written by a language model from this plasmid's Addgene catalogue record and pLannotate feature annotations shown in this document.]
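Description:
pBEL2118 is a bacterial expression plasmid built on the Novagen pET17b backbone and carrying the E. coli letAB operon (also known as yebST) with a deletion in LetB. It is propagated in E. coli from a ColE1/pMB1-type origin and selected with ampicillin through the bla (β-lactamase) gene driven by its own promoter. The annotated sequence (about 6.7 kb) also shows pBR322-derived backbone elements, namely the bom mobility region and a rop coding sequence. The catalogue lists the plasmid as high copy, although Rop normally acts to restrain copy number.

The payload sits between a T7 promoter with the phage T7 gene 10 ribosome binding site and a T7 terminator. letA (yebS) comes first, followed by letB (yebT), and the two reading frames overlap slightly in the feature table. LetB is annotated as a fragment, which fits the recorded mutation LetB(Δ280-391), described as removal of Ring 3. LetB is an MCE-family protein thought to span the periplasm and, together with LetA, to form a transport pathway that contributes to membrane integrity. A short match to a T7 gene 10B-derived solubility tag lies just downstream of letB, before the terminator. The record does not list any tag on the insert, so this is probably residual vector sequence rather than a functional fusion.

According to the record, the plasmid is used for genetic complementation of LetAB, supplying the ΔRing 3 LetB variant alongside LetA to test whether this ring is needed for function. It belongs to a study of how individual LetB rings contribute to the protein's activity.
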