Features (pLannotate 1.2.2; 12 found; start..end, strand, type, name):
    294..433     -  misc_feature   bom: basis of mobility region from pBR322
    535..726     -  CDS            rop: Rop protein, which maintains plasmids at low copy number; rop
    743..1123    +  CDS            YPB1_ECOLX: Protein predicted: Swiss-Prot protein existence level 4. From Escherichia coli.
   1235..1253    +  promoter       T7 promoter: promoter for bacteriophage T7 RNA polymerase
   1285..1307    +  RBS            RBS: efficient ribosome binding site from bacteriophage T7 gene 10 (Olins and Rangwala, 1989)
   1315..2595    +  CDS            yebS: YEBS_ECOLI - Experimental evidence at protein level: Swiss-Prot protein existence level 1. Component of a transport pathway that contributes to membrane integrity. From Escherichia coli (strain K12).
   2567..4861    +  CDS            yebT (fragment): YEBT_ECOLI - Experimental evidence at protein level: Swiss-Prot protein existence level 1. Component of a transport pathway that contributes to membrane integrity (PubMed:27795327). May directly span the intermembrane space, facilitating the transport of substrates across the periplasm (Probable). From Escherichia coli (strain K12).
   4886..4935    +  CDS            SET1 (fragment): solubility-enhancement tag derived from T7 phage gene 10B
   4943..4990    +  terminator     T7 terminator: transcription terminator for bacteriophage T7 RNA polymerase
   5121..5225    +  promoter       AmpR promoter: bla
   5226..6086    +  CDS            AmpR: β-lactamase; bla; confers resistance to ampicillin, carbenicillin, and related antibiotics
   6257..108     +  rep_origin     ori (across the origin): high-copy-number ColE1/pMB1/pBR322/pUC origin of replication
>Addgene plasmid #170395 | pBEL2118 | addgene full sequence | sequence record 333945 | Addgene NGS Result
CTTCCAGGGGGAAACGCCTGGTATCTTTATAGTCCTGTCGGGTTTCGCCACCTCTGACTTGAGCGTCGAT
TTTTGTGATGCTCGTCAGGGGGGCGGAGCCTATGGAAAAACGCCAGCAACGCGGCCTTTTTACGGTTCCT
GGCCTTTTGCTGGCCTTTTGCTCACATGTTCTTTCCTGCGTTATCCCCTGATTCTGTGGATAACCGTATT
ACCGCCTTTGAGTGAGCTGATACCGCTCGCCGCAGCCGAACGACCGAGCGCAGCGAGTCAGTGAGCGAGG
AAGCGGAAGAGCGCCTGATGCGGTATTTTCTCCTTACGCATCTGTGCGGTATTTCACACCGCAATGGTGC
ACTCTCAGTACAATCTGCTCTGATGCCGCATAGTTAAGCCAGTATACACTCCGCTATCGCTACGTGACTG
GGTCATGGCTGCGCCCCGACACCCGCCAACACCCGCTGACGCGCCCTGACGGGCTTGTCTGCTCCCGGCA
TCCGCTTACAGACAAGCTGTGACCGTCTCCGGGAGCTGCATGTGTCAGAGGTTTTCACCGTCATCACCGA
AACGCGCGAGGCAGCTGCGGTAAAGCTCATCAGCGTGGTCGTGAAGCGATTCACAGATGTCTGCCTGTTC
ATCCGCGTCCAGCTCGTTGAGTTTCTCCAGAAGCGTTAATGTCTGGCTTCTGATAAAGCGGGCCATGTTA
AGGGCGGTTTTTTCCTGTTTGGTCACTGATGCCTCCGTGTAAGGGGGATTTCTGTTCATGGGGGTAATGA
TACCGATGAAACGAGAGAGGATGCTCACGATACGGGTTACTGATGATGAACATGCCCGGTTACTGGAACG
TTGTGAGGGTAAACAACTGGCGGTATGGATGCGGCGGGACCAGAGAAAAATCACTCAGGGTCAATGCCAG
CGCTTCGTTAATACAGATGTAGGTGTTCCACAGGGTAGCCAGCAGCATCCTGCGATGCAGATCCGGAACA
TAATGGTGCAGGGCGCTGACTTCCGCGTTTCCAGACTTTACGAAACACGGAAACCGAAGACCATTCATGT
TGTTGCTCAGGTCGCAGACGTTTTGCAGCAGCAGTCGCTTCACGTTCGCTCGCGTATCGGTGATTCATTC
TGCTAACCAGTAAGGCAACCCCGCCAGCCTAGCCGGGTCCTCAACGACAGGAGCACGATCATGCGCACCC
GTGGCCAGGACCCAACGCTGCCCGAGATCTCGATCCCGCGAAATTAATACGACTCACTATAGGGAGACCA
CAACGGTTTCCCTCTAGAAATAATTTTGTTTAACTTTAAGAAGGAGATATACATATGGCTCTTAACACAC
CACAAATTACGCCGACAAAAAAGATAACAGTGAGGGCAATCGGCGAGGAACTGCCGCGTGGTGATTACCA
ACGTTGCCCGCAATGTGACATGCTGTTTAGCCTGCCCGAGATAAATTCTCATCAAAGTGCCTATTGTCCG
CGCTGTCAGGCAAAAATTCGTGACGGGCGCGACTGGTCGCTAACGCGCCTGGCGGCAATGGCCTTCACCA
TGCTGTTGCTTATGCCGTTTGCCTGGGGCGAACCGCTGTTGCATATCTGGCTGTTAGGCATTCGTATTGA
CGCCAACGTTATGCAAGGCATCTGGCAAATGACCAAACAGGGCGATGCGATAACGGGGTCGATGGTCTTT
TTCTGCGTTATTGGTGCCCCGCTCATTCTGGTGACCTCCATAGCTTATTTATGGTTTGGTAACCGACTGG
GAATGAATTTACGTCCGGTACTGCTGATGCTTGAGCGACTTAAAGAGTGGGTAATGCTCGATATCTACCT
GGTCGGCATTGGCGTTGCTTCTATAAAGGTACAGGATTATGCCCATATCCAGGCTGGTGTCGGCTTGTTC
TCTTTTGTGGCGTTGGTGATTTTAACGACGGTGACGTTGTCACATCTTAATGTCGAAGAACTGTGGGAGC
GATTTTATCCGCAGCGCCCCGCTACGCGTAGGGACGAGAAACTTCGTGTCTGCCTAGGGTGCCATTTTAC
CGGCTATCCAGATCAGCGTGGTCGCTGCCCGCGTTGCCATATCCCGCTACGCCTGCGTCGCCGTCATAGT
CTGCAAAAATGCTGGGCGGCGCTGTTAGCGTCAATCGTTTTATTGTTACCTGCCAACCTGTTGCCTATTT
CTATCATTTATCTGAACGGAGGACGGCAGGAAGATACAATTCTTTCCGGAATTATGTCGCTGGCAAGTAG
CAACATTGCGGTTGCAGGAATCGTGTTTATCGCCAGTATTCTGGTCCCGTTTACTAAAGTGATCGTCATG
TTCACTTTACTGTTGAGCATTCATTTTAAATGCCAGCAAGGTTTACGCACACGCATTCTGTTACTGCGGA
TGGTGACCTGGATTGGTCGCTGGTCGATGCTCGACCTGTTTGTCATATCTTTAACCATGTCGCTGATTAA
TCGCGATCAGATCCTCGCTTTTACTATGGGACCGGCTGCGTTTTATTTCGGCGCAGCGGTAATTTTGACT
ATTCTTGCTGTGGAATGGCTGGACAGCCGCTTACTTTGGGATGCACATGAGTCAGGAAACGCCCGCTTCG
ACGACTGAAGCGCAGATTAAAAATAAACGCCGTATCTCACCTTTCTGGCTGCTGCCGTTCATCGCGCTAA
TGATTGCCAGTTGGCTGATTTGGGACAGTTATCAGGACCGGGGTAATACCGTCACCATCGACTTTATGTC
GGCGGATGGTATTGTTCCAGGCCGTACGCCTGTTCGTTATCAGGGCGTTGAAGTCGGAACAGTGCAGGAT
ATCAGCCTCAGCGACGATCTTCGTAAGATTGAAGTCAAGGTCAGCATCAAGTCCGATATGAAAGATGCGC
TGCGCGAAGAGACTCAGTTCTGGCTGGTGACGCCAAAAGCATCGTTGGCAGGTGTCTCCGGGCTGGACGC
CCTCGTCGGTGGGAACTATATCGGCATGATGCCGGGTAAAGGTAAAGAGCAGGATCACTTTGTCGCACTC
GATACCCAACCGAAATATCGGCTGGACAATGGCGATCTGATGATCCACCTGCAAGCCCCCGATCTCGGCT
CGCTGAACAGCGGTTCATTGGTCTATTTCCGCAAGATCCCGGTGGGAAAAGTCTACGACTATGCCATCAA
TCCCAACAAGCAAGGCGTGGTGATTGATGTCCTGATCGAGCGGCGTTTTACCGATCTGGTGAAAAAAGGT
AGCCGTTTCTGGAACGTTTCCGGCGTTGATGCCAACGTCAGTATCAGTGGCGCGAAGGTGAAACTGGAAA
GCCTGGCGGCACTGGTTAACGGTGCGATTGCCTTCGATTCACCAGAAGAGTCGAAACCTGCCGAGGCGGA
AGATACCTTTGGTCTGTATGAAGATCTGGCCCACAGCCAGCGTGTTCTGACGCTGACCCTGACCGCGCCG
GAAAGTTACGGTATTGATGCGGGTCAGCCGCTCATTCTTCACGGCGTGCAGGTAGGCCAGGTTATCGATC
GTAAACTCACCAGCAAAGGCGTCACCTTTACCGTCGCCATCGAGCCTCAGCATCGCGAACTGGTAAAAGG
CGATAGCAAATTTGTCGTCAACAGCCGTGTCGATGTGAAGGTGGGGCTGGATGGCGTTGAGTTTCTCGGT
GCCAGCGCCTCAGAATGGATCAATGGCGGGATACGTATTCTGCCGGGCGATAAAGGTGAGATGAAAGCCA
GCTATCCACTGTATGCCAATTTGGAAAAAGCGCTGGAGAACAGCCTTAGCGATTTACCCACCACAACCGT
GAGTTTGAGTGCAGAGACGCTGCCGGATGTGCAGGCAGGATCGGTAGTGCTGTACCGTAAATTTGAAGTT
GGTGAAGTGATTACCGTGCGTCCGCGAGCTAACGCGTTTGATATCGATCTGCATATTAAGCCGGAGTATC
GCAACCTTCTGACCAGCAATAGCGTGTTCTGGGCAGAAGGCGGGGCGAAAGTTCAGCTGAATGGTAGTGG
TCTGACCGTACAGGCATCCCCGCTCTCCAGAGCATTAAAGGGAGCCATTAGCTTCGACAACCTCAGCGGT
GCCAGCGCCAGTCAGCGTAAAGGCGATAAGCGTATTCTGTATGCTTCCGAAACAGCGGCCCGTGCGGTTG
GCGGGCAGATTACGCTTCACGCTTTCGATGCCGGAAAACTGGCGGTCGGGATGCCAATTCGCTATCTCGG
TATTGATATCGGGCAAATCCAGACGCTGGATCTGATTACCGCACGCAATGAAGTACAGGCAAAGGCGGTA
CTTTACCCGGAATATGTCCAGACCTTTGCTCGCGGTGGTACGCGCTTCTCAGTGGTCACACCGCAAATTT
CGGCAGCTGGCGTTGAGCATCTTGATACTATCCTCCAGCCGTATATCAACGTCGAACCAGGCCGGGGCAA
TCCTCGCCGCGACTTTGAATTACAAGAGGCCACCATTACTGATTCGCGTTACCTGGATGGCTTAAGCATT
ATTGTTGAAGCGCCGGAAGCCGGTTCGTTAGGCATCGGTACGCCTGTGCTGTTCCGTGGTCTGGAAGTCG
GTACGGTTACAGGAATGACGCTGGGGACATTGTCAGATCGCGTGATGATTGCGATGCGCATCAGTAAACG
CTATCAACACCTGGTGCGTAACAATTCCGTGTTCTGGTTGGCATCGGGTTACAGTCTGGACTTTGGTCTG
ACGGGCGGCGTAGTGAAAACCGGCACCTTTAACCAGTTTATCCGTGGCGGCATCGCCTTCGCCACGCCTC
CGGGTACGCCACTGGCACCGAAAGCCCAGGAAGGCAAACACTTCCTGTTGCAGGAAAGTGAACCGAAAGA
GTGGCGTGAATGGGGAACTGCGCTTCCCAAATAATGCCCACCTCGAGCAGATCCGGCTGCTAACAAAGCC
CGAAAGGAAGCTGAGTTGGCTGCTGCCACCGCTGAGCAATAACTAGCATAACCCCTTGGGGCCTCTAAAC
GGGTCTTGAGGGGTTTTTTGCTGAAAGGAGGAACTATATCCGGATAATTCTTGAAGACGAAAGGGCCTCG
TGATACGCCTATTTTTATAGGTTAATGTCATGATAATAATGGTTTCTTAGACGTCAGGTGGCACTTTTCG
GGGAAATGTGCGCGGAACCCCTATTTGTTTATTTTTCTAAATACATTCAAATATGTATCCGCTCATGAGA
CAATAACCCTGATAAATGCTTCAATAATATTGAAAAAGGAAGAGTATGAGTATTCAACATTTCCGTGTCG
CCCTTATTCCCTTTTTTGCGGCATTTTGCCTTCCTGTTTTTGCTCACCCAGAAACGCTGGTGAAAGTAAA
AGATGCTGAAGATCAGTTGGGTGCACGAGTGGGTTACATCGAACTGGATCTCAACAGCGGTAAGATCCTT
GAGAGTTTTCGCCCCGAAGAACGTTTTCCAATGATGAGCACTTTTAAAGTTCTGCTATGTGGCGCGGTAT
TATCCCGTGTTGACGCCGGGCAAGAGCAACTCGGTCGCCGCATACACTATTCTCAGAATGACTTGGTTGA
GTACTCACCAGTCACAGAAAAGCATCTTACGGATGGCATGACAGTAAGAGAATTATGCAGTGCTGCCATA
ACCATGAGTGATAACACTGCGGCCAACTTACTTCTGACAACGATCGGAGGACCGAAGGAGCTAACCGCTT
TTTTGCACAACATGGGGGATCATGTAACTCGCCTTGATCGTTGGGAACCGGAGCTGAATGAAGCCATACC
AAACGACGAGCGTGACACCACGATGCCTGCAGCAATGGCAACAACGTTGCGCAAACTATTAACTGGCGAA
CTACTTACTCTAGCTTCCCGGCAACAATTAATAGACTGGATGGAGGCGGATAAAGTTGCAGGACCACTTC
TGCGCTCGGCCCTTCCGGCTGGCTGGTTTATTGCTGATAAATCTGGAGCCGGTGAGCGTGGGTCTCGCGG
TATCATTGCAGCACTGGGGCCAGATGGTAAGCCCTCCCGTATCGTAGTTATCTACACGACGGGGAGTCAG
GCAACTATGGATGAACGAAATAGACAGATCGCTGAGATAGGTGCCTCACTGATTAAGCATTGGTAACTGT
CAGACCAAGTTTACTCATATATACTTTAGATTGATTTAAAACTTCATTTTTAATTTAAAAGGATCTAGGT
GAAGATCCTTTTTGATAATCTCATGACCAAAATCCCTTAACGTGAGTTTTCGTTCCACTGAGCGTCAGAC
CCCGTAGAAAAGATCAAAGGATCTTCTTGAGATCCTTTTTTTCTGCGCGTAATCTGCTGCTTGCAAACAA
AAAAACCACCGCTACCAGCGGTGGTTTGTTTGCCGGATCAAGAGCTACCAACTCTTTTTCCGAAGGTAAC
TGGCTTCAGCAGAGCGCAGATACCAAATACTGTCCTTCTAGTGTAGCCGTAGTTAGGCCACCACTTCAAG
AACTCTGTAGCACCGCCTACATACCTCGCTCTGCTAATCCTGTTACCAGTGGCTGCTGCCAGTGGCGATA
AGTCGTGTCTTACCGGGTTGGACTCAAGACGATAGTTACCGGATAAGGCGCAGCGGTCGGGCTGAACGGG
GGGTTCGTGCACACAGCCCAGCTTGGAGCGAACGACCTACACCGAACTGAGATACCTACAGCGTGAGCTA
TGAGAAAGCGCCACGCTTCCCGAAGGGAGAAAGGCGGACAGGTATCCGGTAAGCGGCAGGGTCGGAACAG
GAGAGCGCACGAGGGAG
